Addgene plasmid #218702: pCDB179-DepoPETase
Purpose: Encodes codon optimized DepoPETase enzyme for bacterial expression
Depositing lab: Gregg Beckham. Depositing organization: National Laboratory of the Rockies (NLR). Publication: Enabling high-throughput enzyme discovery and engineering with a low-cost, robot-assisted pipeline. Norton-Baker B, Denton MCR, Murphy NP, Fram B, Lim S, Erickson E, Gauthier NP, Beckham GT. Sci Rep. 2024 Jun 24;14(1):14449. doi: 10.1038/s41598-024-64938-0. PubMed 38914665.
Backbone
  Vector backbone: pCDB179
  Vector type: Bacterial Expression
Growth in bacteria
  Bacterial resistance: Kanamycin, 50 μg/mL
  Growth temperature: 37°C
  Growth strain: DH5alpha
  Copy number: High Copy
Gene/Insert
  Gene/Insert name: DepoPETase
  Species: Synthetic
  Tag / fusion protein: 10xHis (N terminal on backbone)
  Cloning method: Gene Synthesis
Terms and licenses: Academic/Nonprofit Terms; Industry Terms: Not Available to Industry
How to cite: pCDB179-DepoPETase was a gift from Gregg Beckham (Addgene plasmid # 218702 ; http://n2t.net/addgene:218702 ; RRID:Addgene_218702)
