[The description below was written by a language model from this plasmid's Addgene catalogue record and pLannotate feature annotations shown in this document.]
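Description:
pCDB179-DepoPETase is a bacterial expression plasmid built on the pCDB179 backbone, a pET-style vector for T7-driven protein production in E. coli. It is selected with kanamycin through an aph(3')-Ia resistance gene. Replication is from a ColE1/pMB1-type origin, and the catalogue lists the plasmid as high copy, although the annotated backbone also carries the rop gene and the pBR322 bom region, which are normally associated with more moderate copy number. An f1 origin is also present, along with short tetracycline-resistance gene fragments and an AmpR promoter fragment that appear to be non-functional remnants of the vector's lineage.

The expression cassette consists of a T7 promoter followed by a lac operator and the T7 gene 10 ribosome binding site, with a lacI gene under its own promoter supplying repressor. Transcription therefore depends on T7 RNA polymerase in the host and can be induced with IPTG. The open reading frame begins with a polyhistidine tag (recorded as 10xHis in the catalogue, annotated as 9xHis), continues into yeast SMT3 (SUMO), and then into the insert, ending upstream of a T7 terminator. The SUMO domain is not mentioned in the catalogue fields. Such domains commonly aid solubility and allow the tag to be removed with a SUMO-specific protease.

The insert is a synthetic, codon-optimised gene for DepoPETase, which the annotation matches to the Ideonella sakaiensis PET hydrolase that breaks down poly(ethylene terephthalate) mainly to MHET. The plasmid is intended for recombinant production and affinity purification of this enzyme, and was deposited with work on a robot-assisted, high-throughput enzyme discovery and engineering pipeline.
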