Features (pLannotate 1.2.2; 20 found; start..end, strand, type, name):
     18..67      +  CDS            SET1 (fragment): solubility-enhancement tag derived from T7 phage gene 10B
     75..122     +  terminator     T7 terminator: transcription terminator for bacteriophage T7 RNA polymerase
    159..587     +  rep_origin     f1 ori (sequence partly withheld): f1 bacteriophage origin of replication; arrow indicates direction of (+) strand synthesis
    640..697     +  promoter       AmpR promoter (fragment): bla
    706..1521    -  CDS            KanR: aminoglycoside phosphotransferase; aph(3')-Ia; confers resistance to kanamycin in bacteria or G418 (Geneticin®) in eukaryotes
   1643..2231    +  rep_origin     ori: high-copy-number ColE1/pMB1/pBR322/pUC origin of replication
   2417..2556    -  misc_feature   bom: basis of mobility region from pBR322
   2658..2849    -  CDS            rop: Rop protein, which maintains plasmids at low copy number; rop
   2866..3246    +  CDS            YPB1_ECOLX: Protein predicted: Swiss-Prot protein existence level 4. From Escherichia coli.
   3318..3609    -  CDS            TcR (fragment): tetracycline efflux protein; tet; confers resistance to tetracycline
   3624..3645    -  protein_bind   CAP binding site: CAP binding activates transcription in the presence of cAMP. E. coli catabolite activator protein
   3658..4740    -  CDS            lacI: lac repressor; lacI; The lac repressor binds to the lac operator to inhibit transcription in E. coli. This inhibition can be relieved by adding lactose or isopropyl-β-D-thiogalactopyranoside (IPTG).
   4741..4818    -  promoter       lacI promoter: lacI
   4826..5105    -  CDS            TcR (fragment): tetracycline efflux protein; tet; confers resistance to tetracycline
   5131..5149    +  promoter       T7 promoter: promoter for bacteriophage T7 RNA polymerase
   5154..5170    +  protein_bind   lac operator: The lac repressor binds to the lac operator to inhibit transcription in E. coli. This inhibition can be relieved by adding lactose or isopropyl-β-D-thiogalactopyranoside (IPTG). lac repressor encoded by lacI
   5189..5211    +  RBS            RBS: efficient ribosome binding site from bacteriophage T7 gene 10 (Olins and Rangwala, 1989)
   5225..5251    +  CDS            9xHis: 9xHis affinity tag
   5261..5560    +  CDS            SMT3: SMT3_YEAST - Experimental evidence at protein level: Swiss-Prot protein existence level 1. Not known; suppressor of MIF2 mutations. From Saccharomyces cerevisiae (strain ATCC 204508 / S288c) (Baker's yeast).
   5555..6340    +  CDS            PETH_IDESA (fragment): Experimental evidence at protein level: Swiss-Prot protein existence level 1. Involved in the degradation and assimilation of the plastic poly(ethylene terephthalate) (PET), which allows I.sakaiensis to use PET as its major energy and carbon source for growth. Likely acts synergistically with MHETase to depolymerize PET (PubMed:26965627). Catalyzes the hydrolysis of PET to produce mono(2-hydroxyethyl) terephthalate (MHET) as the major product (PubMed:26965627, PubMed:29666242, PubMed:29603535, PubMed:29374183, PubMed:29235460). Also depolymerizes another semiaromatic polyester, poly(ethylene-2
>Addgene plasmid #218702 | pCDB179-DepoPETase | addgene full sequence | sequence record 434087 | Addgene NGS Result
TAATGATCGAGGATCCGGCTGCTAACAAAGCCCGAAAGGAAGCTGAGTTGGCTGCTGCCACCGCTGAGCA
ATAACTAGCATAACCCCTTGGGGCCTCTAAACGGGTCTTGAGGGGTTTTTTGCTGAAAGGAGGAACTATA
TCCGGATTGGCGAATGGG
[124 nt withheld, positions 159-282]
C
[91 nt withheld, positions 284-374]
A
[49 nt withheld, positions 376-424]
CCTTTGACGTTGGAGTCCACGTTCTTT
[37 nt withheld, positions 452-488]
ACCCTATCTCGGTCTATTCTTTTGATTTATAAGGGATTTTGCCGATTTCGGCCTATTGGTTAAAAAATGA
GCTGATTTAACAAAAATTTAACGCGAATTTTAACAAAATATTAACGCTTACAATTTAGGTGGCACTTTTC
GGGGAAATGTGCGCGGAACCCCTATTTGTTTATTTTTCTAAATACATTCAAATATGTATCCGCTCATGAA
TTAATTCTTAGAAAAACTCATCGAGCATCAAATGAAACTGCAATTTATTCATATCAGGATTATCAATACC
ATATTTTTGAAAAAGCCGTTTCTGTAATGAAGGAGAAAACTCACCGAGGCAGTTCCATAGGATGGCAAGA
TCCTGGTATCGGTCTGCGATTCCGACTCGTCCAACATCAATACAACCTATTAATTTCCCCTCGTCAAAAA
TAAGGTTATCAAGTGAGAAATCACCATGAGTGACGACTGAATCCGGTGAGAATGGCAAAAGTTTATGCAT
TTCTTTCCAGACTTGTTCAACAGGCCAGCCATTACGCTCGTCATCAAAATCACTCGCATCAACCAAACCG
TTATTCATTCGTGATTGCGCCTGAGCGAGACGAAATACGCGATCGCTGTTAAAAGGACAATTACAAACAG
GAATCGAATGCAACCGGCGCAGGAACACTGCCAGCGCATCAACAATATTTTCACCTGAATCAGGATATTC
TTCTAATACCTGGAATGCTGTTTTCCCGGGGATCGCAGTGGTGAGTAACCATGCATCATCAGGAGTACGG
ATAAAATGCTTGATGGTCGGAAGAGGCATAAATTCCGTCAGCCAGTTTAGTCTGACCATCTCATCTGTAA
CATCATTGGCAACGCTACCTTTGCCATGTTTCAGAAACAACTCTGGCGCATCGGGCTTCCCATACAATCG
ATAGATTGTCGCACCTGATTGCCCGACATTATCGCGAGCCCATTTATACCCATATAAATCAGCATCCATG
TTGGAATTTAATCGCGGCCTAGAGCAAGACGTTTCCCGTTGAATATGGCTCATAACACCCCTTGTATTAC
TGTTTATGTAAGCAGACAGTTTTATTGTTCATGACCAAAATCCCTTAACGTGAGTTTTCGTTCCACTGAG
CGTCAGACCCCGTAGAAAAGATCAAAGGATCTTCTTGAGATCCTTTTTTTCTGCGCGTAATCTGCTGCTT
GCAAACAAAAAAACCACCGCTACCAGCGGTGGTTTGTTTGCCGGATCAAGAGCTACCAACTCTTTTTCCG
AAGGTAACTGGCTTCAGCAGAGCGCAGATACCAAATACTGTCCTTCTAGTGTAGCCGTAGTTAGGCCACC
ACTTCAAGAACTCTGTAGCACCGCCTACATACCTCGCTCTGCTAATCCTGTTACCAGTGGCTGCTGCCAG
TGGCGATAAGTCGTGTCTTACCGGGTTGGACTCAAGACGATAGTTACCGGATAAGGCGCAGCGGTCGGGC
TGAACGGGGGGTTCGTGCACACAGCCCAGCTTGGAGCGAACGACCTACACCGAACTGAGATACCTACAGC
GTGAGCTATGAGAAAGCGCCACGCTTCCCGAAGGGAGAAAGGCGGACAGGTATCCGGTAAGCGGCAGGGT
CGGAACAGGAGAGCGCACGAGGGAGCTTCCAGGGGGAAACGCCTGGTATCTTTATAGTCCTGTCGGGTTT
CGCCACCTCTGACTTGAGCGTCGATTTTTGTGATGCTCGTCAGGGGGGCGGAGCCTATGGAAAAACGCCA
GCAACGCGGCCTTTTTACGGTTCCTGGCCTTTTGCTGGCCTTTTGCTCACATGTTCTTTCCTGCGTTATC
CCCTGATTCTGTGGATAACCGTATTACCGCCTTTGAGTGAGCTGATACCGCTCGCCGCAGCCGAACGACC
GAGCGCAGCGAGTCAGTGAGCGAGGAAGCGGAAGAGCGCCTGATGCGGTATTTTCTCCTTACGCATCTGT
GCGGTATTTCACACCGCAATGGTGCACTCTCAGTACAATCTGCTCTGATGCCGCATAGTTAAGCCAGTAT
ACACTCCGCTATCGCTACGTGACTGGGTCATGGCTGCGCCCCGACACCCGCCAACACCCGCTGACGCGCC
CTGACGGGCTTGTCTGCTCCCGGCATCCGCTTACAGACAAGCTGTGACCGTCTCCGGGAGCTGCATGTGT
CAGAGGTTTTCACCGTCATCACCGAAACGCGCGAGGCAGCTGCGGTAAAGCTCATCAGCGTGGTCGTGAA
GCGATTCACAGATGTCTGCCTGTTCATCCGCGTCCAGCTCGTTGAGTTTCTCCAGAAGCGTTAATGTCTG
GCTTCTGATAAAGCGGGCCATGTTAAGGGCGGTTTTTTCCTGTTTGGTCACTGATGCCTCCGTGTAAGGG
GGATTTCTGTTCATGGGGGTAATGATACCGATGAAACGAGAGAGGATGCTCACGATACGGGTTACTGATG
ATGAACATGCCCGGTTACTGGAACGTTGTGAGGGTAAACAACTGGCGGTATGGATGCGGCGGGACCAGAG
AAAAATCACTCAGGGTCAATGCCAGCGCTTCGTTAATACAGATGTAGGTGTTCCACAGGGTAGCCAGCAG
CATCCTGCGATGCAGATCCGGAACATAATGGTGCAGGGCGCTGACTTCCGCGTTTCCAGACTTTACGAAA
CACGGAAACCGAAGACCATTCATGTTGTTGCTCAGGTCGCAGACGTTTTGCAGCAGCAGTCGCTTCACGT
TCGCTCGCGTATCGGTGATTCATTCTGCTAACCAGTAAGGCAACCCCGCCAGCCTAGCCGGGTCCTCAAC
GACAGGAGCACGATCATGCGCACCCGTGGGGCCGCCATGCCGGCGATAATGGCCTGCTTCTCGCCGAAAC
GTTTGGTGGCGGGACCAGTGACGAAGGCTTGAGCGAGGGCGTGCAAGATTCCGAATACCGCAAGCGACAG
GCCGATCATCGTCGCGCTCCAGCGAAAGCGGTCCTCGCCGAAAATGACCCAGAGCGCTGCCGGCACCTGT
CCTACGAGTTGCATGATAAAGAAGACAGTCATAAGTGCGGCGACGATAGTCATGCCCCGCGCCCACCGGA
AGGAGCTGACTGGGTTGAAGGCTCTCAAGGGCATCGGTCGAGATCCCGGTGCCTAATGAGTGAGCTAACT
TACATTAATTGCGTTGCGCTCACTGCCCGCTTTCCAGTCGGGAAACCTGTCGTGCCAGCTGCATTAATGA
ATCGGCCAACGCGCGGGGAGAGGCGGTTTGCGTATTGGGCGCCAGGGTGGTTTTTCTTTTCACCAGTGAG
ACGGGCAACAGCTGATTGCCCTTCACCGCCTGGCCCTGAGAGAGTTGCAGCAAGCGGTCCACGCTGGTTT
GCCCCAGCAGGCGAAAATCCTGTTTGATGGTGGTTAACGGCGGGATATAACATGAGCTGTCTTCGGTATC
GTCGTATCCCACTACCGAGATGTCCGCACCAACGCGCAGCCCGGACTCGGTAATGGCGCGCATTGCGCCC
AGCGCCATCTGATCGTTGGCAACCAGCATCGCAGTGGGAACGATGCCCTCATTCAGCATTTGCATGGTTT
GTTGAAAACCGGACATGGCACTCCAGTCGCCTTCCCGTTCCGCTATCGGCTGAATTTGATTGCGAGTGAG
ATATTTATGCCAGCCAGCCAGACGCAGACGCGCCGAGACAGAACTTAATGGGCCCGCTAACAGCGCGATT
TGCTGGTGACCCAATGCGACCAGATGCTCCACGCCCAGTCGCGTACCGTCTTCATGGGAGAAAATAATAC
TGTTGATGGGTGTCTGGTCAGAGACATCAAGAAATAACGCCGGAACATTAGTGCAGGCAGCTTCCACAGC
AATGGCATCCTGGTCATCCAGCGGATAGTTAATGATCAGCCCACTGACGCGTTGCGCGAGAAGATTGTGC
ACCGCCGCTTTACAGGCTTCGACGCCGCTTCGTTCTACCATCGACACCACCACGCTGGCACCCAGTTGAT
CGGCGCGAGATTTAATCGCCGCGACAATTTGCGACGGCGCGTGCAGGGCCAGACTGGAGGTGGCAACGCC
AATCAGCAACGACTGTTTGCCCGCCAGTTGTTGTGCCACGCGGTTGGGAATGTAATTCAGCTCCGCCATC
GCCGCTTCCACTTTTTCCCGCGTTTTCGCAGAAACGTGGCTGGCCTGGTTCACCACGCGGGAAACGGTCT
GATAAGAGACACCGGCATACTCTGCGACATCGTATAACGTTACTGGTTTCACATTCACCACCCTGAATTG
ACTCTCTTCCGGGCGCTATCATGCCATACCGCGAAAGGTTTTGCGCCATTCGATGGTGTCCGGGATCTCG
ACGCTCTCCCTTATGCGACTCCTGCATTAGGAAGCAGCCCAGTAGTAGGTTGAGGCCGTTGAGCACCGCC
GCCGCAAGGAATGGTGCATGCAAGGAGATGGCGCCCAACAGTCCCCCGGCCACGGGGCCTGCCACCATAC
CCACGCCGAAACAAGCGCTCATGAGCCCGAAGTGGCGAGCCCGATCTTCCCCATCGGTGATGTCGGCGAT
ATAGGCGCCAGCAACCGCACCTGTGGCGCCGGTGATGCCGGCCACGATGCGTCCGGCGTAGAGGATCGAG
ATCGATCTCGATCCCGCGAAATTAATACGACTCACTATAGGGAAATTGTGAGCGGATAACAATTCCCCTC
TAGAAATAATTTTGTTTAACTTTAAGAAGGAGATATACATATGGGTCACCACCACCACCACCACCACCAC
CACCACGGTAGCCTGCAAGATTCGGAAGTCAACCAAGAAGCAAAGCCGGAAGTCAAGCCGGAAGTGAAAC
CGGAAACCCATATTAACCTGAAAGTTAGTGACGGCAGCTCTGAAATTTTCTTTAAGATCAAAAAGACCAC
GCCGCTGCGTCGCCTGATGGAAGCGTTTGCCAAACGTCAGGGCAAGGAAATGGATAGCCTGCGTTTCCTG
TATGACGGTATTCGCATCCAGGCAGATCAAGCGCCGGAAGACCTGGACATGGAAGACAACGACATCATTG
AAGCCCACCGTGAACAGATTGGCGGCCAGACCAATCCGTATGCGCGCGGCCCCAACCCTACCGCCGCCTC
GTTGGAAGCCAGCGCGGGACCCTTTACCGTTCGTAGCTTTACCGTTAGCCGTCCGTCCGGATATGGTGCA
GGGACCGTCTATTACCCAACCAATGCAGGCGGCACCGTTGGCGCGATTGCAATCGTCCCCGGGTACATTG
CGCGTCAAAGCAGCATTAAGTGGTGGGGTCCGCGCTTAGCTAGCCATGGCTTTGTGGTTATTACCATCGA
TACGAACAGCACTCTAGACCAGCCCAGCAGCCGTAGCTCGCAACAGATGGCCGCGCTTCGTCAAGTTGCG
AGCTTGAACGGGACCAGCAGTAGCCCGATTTACGGAAAGGTCGATACTGCCCGCATGGGTGTGATGGGCT
GGTCAATGGGGGGCGGCGGTTCACTTATTAGCGCCGCGAACAACCCGAGTTTAAAAGCAGCGGCACCGCA
GGCGCCATGGCATTCTTCAACCAACTTCAGCAGTGTTACCGTGCCGACGCTGATTTTCGCGTGCGAGAAT
GATAGCATTGCACCGGTGAACAGCAGCGCGCTGCCGATTTATAATAGCATGTCCCGCAACGCAAAACAGT
TTCTGGAAATTAAAGGCGGTAGCCACTCTTGTGCCAACTCTGGGAACAGCGATCAGGCACTGATCGGAAA
AAAAGGGGTTGCATGGATGAAATATTTCATGGATAATGACACCCGTTACTCAACCTTCGCCTGTGAGAAT
CCCAACAGCACACGCGTGTCGGATTTTCGCACCGCGAACTGTCCG
